Addgene plasmid #111765: VinTS-tCRMod-GGSGGS9
Purpose: Expresses vinculin tension sensor comprised of Clover-(GGSGGS)9-mRuby2 module
Depositing lab: Brenton Hoffman. Depositing organization: Duke University. Publication: Tunable molecular tension sensors reveal extension-based control of vinculin loading. LaCroix AS, Lynch AD, Berginski ME, Hoffman BD. eLife. 2018 Jul 19;7. pii: 33927. doi: 10.7554/eLife.33927. PubMed 30024378.
Backbone
  Vector backbone: pcDNA3.1(+)
  Backbone manufacturer: Invitrogen
  Backbone size w/o insert (bp): 5399
  Total vector size (bp): 10166
  Vector type: Mammalian Expression
Growth in bacteria
  Bacterial resistance: Ampicillin, 100 μg/mL
  Growth temperature: 30°C
  Growth strain: NEB Stable
  Copy number: High Copy
Gene/Insert
  Gene/Insert name: Clover-mRuby2-based vinculin tension sensor with (GGSGGS)9 extensible domain (alt name: VinTS-tCRMod-GGSGGS9)
  Species: G. gallus (chicken), Synthetic
  Insert size (bp): 4767
  Mutation: Residues 1-228 of Clover, residues 1-3 deleted from mRuby2
  Promoter: CMV
  Cloning method: Gibson Cloning
  Sequencing primers: 5′ T7; 3′ BGH Reverse
Terms and licenses: Academic/Nonprofit Terms; Industry Terms: Not Available to Industry
Depositor comments: Partially based on Addgene Plasmids #26019, #49089, and #21769
How to cite: VinTS-tCRMod-GGSGGS9 was a gift from Brenton Hoffman (Addgene plasmid # 111765 ; http://n2t.net/addgene:111765 ; RRID:Addgene_111765)
