[The description below was written by a language model from this plasmid's Addgene catalogue record and pLannotate feature annotations shown in this document.]
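Description:
VinTS-tCRMod-GGSGGS9 is a mammalian expression plasmid of about 10.2 kb built on the pcDNA3.1(+) backbone. It encodes a genetically encoded molecular tension sensor based on chicken vinculin. It is propagated in E. coli through a high-copy ColE1/pUC-type origin with ampicillin selection (AmpR under its own bla promoter) and also carries an f1 origin. An SV40 promoter–neo–SV40 poly(A) cassette provides neomycin-class (G418) selection, which would allow stable mammalian lines to be derived. The short HIV-1 LTR, ble, lacI and bom fragments in the feature tables are most likely annotation matches to backbone remnants, not functional parts.

The payload is a single open reading frame of roughly 4.8 kb, driven by the CMV immediate-early enhancer/promoter and terminated by the bGH polyadenylation signal. A T7 promoter lies just upstream and serves as a sequencing primer site. The automated annotation labels the whole reading frame as VCL. According to the catalogue entry, however, it is a fusion in which vinculin carries a tension-sensing module made of Clover (residues 1–228), an extensible linker of nine GGSGGS repeats, and mRuby2 lacking its first three residues. The record does not state where in vinculin the module is inserted. Clover and mRuby2 form a FRET donor–acceptor pair, so mechanical load on vinculin is expected to stretch the flexible linker and lower the FRET efficiency, giving an optical readout of tension across the protein in living cells. The linker length is what defines this particular sensor design.

The depositor's sequence and the repository's sequencing result differ by three nucleotides in length, within the replication origin region, and are otherwise annotated identically.
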