Features (pLannotate 1.2.2; 20 found; start..end, strand, type, name):
     28..80      -  misc_feature   bom (fragment): basis of mobility region from pBR322
    235..614     +  enhancer       CMV enhancer: human cytomegalovirus immediate early enhancer
    615..818     +  promoter       CMV promoter: human cytomegalovirus (CMV) immediate early promoter
    814..847     +  LTR            5' LTR (truncated) (fragment): truncated 5' long terminal repeat (LTR) from HIV-1
    863..881     +  promoter       T7 promoter: promoter for bacteriophage T7 RNA polymerase
    920..5686    +  CDS            VCL: VINC_CHICK - Also known as VINC1. Experimental evidence at protein level: Swiss-Prot protein existence level 1. Actin filament (F-actin)-binding protein involved in cell- matrix adhesion and cell-cell adhesion. Regulates cell-surface E- cadherin expression and potentiates mechanosensing by the E-cadherin complex. May also play important roles in cell morphology and locomotion. From Gallus gallus (Chicken).
   5766..5990    +  polyA_signal   bGH poly(A) signal: bovine growth hormone polyadenylation signal
   5994..6015    +  promoter       SV40 promoter (fragment): SV40 enhancer and early promoter
   6036..6464    +  rep_origin     f1 ori (sequence partly withheld): f1 bacteriophage origin of replication; arrow indicates direction of (+) strand synthesis
   6478..6807    +  promoter       SV40 promoter: SV40 enhancer and early promoter
   6874..7665    +  CDS            neo: KKA2_KLEPN - Also known as kan, nptII. Experimental evidence at protein level: Swiss-Prot protein existence level 1. Resistance to kanamycin, neomycin, paromomycin, ribostamycin, butirosin and gentamicin B. From Klebsiella pneumoniae.
   7689..7847    +  CDS            ble (fragment): BLE_KLEPN - Experimental evidence at protein level: Swiss-Prot protein existence level 1. Binding protein with a strong affinity to the bleomycin family of antibiotics. Binds to CL990; an antimitotic-antibiotic compound. From Klebsiella pneumoniae.
   7842..7963    +  polyA_signal   SV40 poly(A) signal: SV40 polyadenylation signal
   8036..8052    -  protein_bind   lac operator: The lac repressor binds to the lac operator to inhibit transcription in E. coli. This inhibition can be relieved by adding lactose or isopropyl-β-D-thiogalactopyranoside (IPTG). lac repressor encoded by lacI
   8060..8090    -  promoter       lac promoter: promoter for the E. coli lac operon
   8105..8126    -  protein_bind   CAP binding site: CAP binding activates transcription in the presence of cAMP. E. coli catabolite activator protein
   8139..8231    -  CDS            lacI (fragment): lac repressor; lacI; The lac repressor binds to the lac operator to inhibit transcription in E. coli. This inhibition can be relieved by adding lactose or isopropyl-β-D-thiogalactopyranoside (IPTG).
   8414..8999    -  rep_origin     ori: high-copy-number ColE1/pMB1/pBR322/pUC origin of replication
   9170..10030   -  CDS            AmpR: β-lactamase; bla; confers resistance to ampicillin, carbenicillin, and related antibiotics
  10031..10135   -  promoter       AmpR promoter: bla
>Addgene plasmid #111765 | VinTS-tCRMod-GGSGGS9 | depositor full sequence | sequence record 209938 | VinTS-tCRMod-GGSGGS9 sequence 10166 bps
GACGGATCGGGAGATCTCCCGATCCCCTATGGTGCACTCTCAGTACAATCTGCTCTGATGCCGCATAGTT
AAGCCAGTATCTGCTCCCTGCTTGTGTGTTGGAGGTCGCTGAGTAGTGCGCGAGCAAAATTTAAGCTACA
ACAAGGCAAGGCTTGACCGACAATTGCATGAAGAATCTGCTTAGGGTTAGGCGTTTTGCGCTGCTTCGCG
ATGTACGGGCCAGATATACGCGTTGACATTGATTATTGACTAGTTATTAATAGTAATCAATTACGGGGTC
ATTAGTTCATAGCCCATATATGGAGTTCCGCGTTACATAACTTACGGTAAATGGCCCGCCTGGCTGACCG
CCCAACGACCCCCGCCCATTGACGTCAATAATGACGTATGTTCCCATAGTAACGCCAATAGGGACTTTCC
ATTGACGTCAATGGGTGGAGTATTTACGGTAAACTGCCCACTTGGCAGTACATCAAGTGTATCATATGCC
AAGTACGCCCCCTATTGACGTCAATGACGGTAAATGGCCCGCCTGGCATTATGCCCAGTACATGACCTTA
TGGGACTTTCCTACTTGGCAGTACATCTACGTATTAGTCATCGCTATTACCATGGTGATGCGGTTTTGGC
AGTACATCAATGGGCGTGGATAGCGGTTTGACTCACGGGGATTTCCAAGTCTCCACCCCATTGACGTCAA
TGGGAGTTTGTTTTGGCACCAAAATCAACGGGACTTTCCAAAATGTCGTAACAACTCCGCCCCATTGACG
CAAATGGGCGGTAGGCGTGTACGGTGGGAGGTCTATATAAGCAGAGCTCTCTGGCTAACTAGAGAACCCA
CTGCTTACTGGCTTATCGAAATTAATACGACTCACTATAGGGAGACCCAAGCTGGCTAGCGTTTAAACTT
AAGCTTGCCATGCCCGTCTTCCACACGCGCACCATCGAGAGCATCTTGGAGCCCGTGGCTCAGCAGATCT
CCCACCTGGTCATCATGCACGAGGAGGGGGAGGTAGACGGCAAGGCCATCCCGGACCTCACCGCCCCCGT
GTCGGCCGTGCAGGCCGCTGTCAGCAACCTGGTGCGGGTTGGAAAAGAAACTGTGCAGACAACAGAAGAC
CAGATCTTGAAAAGGGATATGCCACCAGCATTCATCAAAGTAGAGAATGCCTGCACCAAGCTCGTTCGAG
CAGCCCAGATGCTGCAAGCAGATCCTTATTCAGTACCAGCTCGTGACTACCTAATTGATGGATCAAGAGG
CATCCTTTCTGGAACATCAGACTTACTTCTGACATTTGATGAAGCGGAGGTCCGTAAAATCATCCGTGTC
TGCAAAGGAATATTGGAATATCTGACTGTGGCAGAAGTAGTAGAGACTATGGAGGATTTGGTGACATATA
CAAAGAATCTAGGGCCAGGAATGACAAAGATGGCGAAAATGATCGATGAGAGACAACAGGAATTAACTCA
TCAGGAACATAGGGTTATGCTGGTGAACTCCATGAATACTGTGAAGGAGCTATTGCCTGTACTTATTTCA
GCTATGAAGATCTTTGTAACCACAAAAAACACTAAAAGCCAGGGAATAGAAGAGGCCTTGAAAAATCGCA
ATTTCACAGTAGAGAAAATGAGTGCTGAGATAAATGAAATAATCCGTGTATTACAACTCACTTCCTGGGA
TGAAGATGCCTGGGCCAGCAAGGACACTGAAGCCATGAAAAGAGCTTTAGCCCTAATAGATTCAAAGATG
AACCAGGCAAAAGGCTGGCTGAGAGATCCAAACGCACCTCCAGGGGATGCTGGTGAGCAAGCAATAAGGC
AGATCCTTGATGAAGCTGGAAAAGCAGGAGAATTGTGTGCAGGCAAAGAACGCAGGGAGATTCTGGGAAC
ATGCAAAACTTTGGGCCAAATGACTGATCAACTTGCTGATCTCCGAGCTAGAGGACAGGGTGCTACACCG
ATGGCAATGCAGAAGGCACAGCAGGTGTCACAAGGCCTGGATTTGCTCACTGCAAAAGTGGAGAATGCAG
CCCGGAAATTGGAGGCCATGACAAACTCTAAGCAGGCTATTGCAAAGAAGATTGATGCTGCTCAGAACTG
GCTTGCGGATCCCAACGGCGGAAGTGAAGGAGAAGAACACATTCGAGGAATTATGTCTGAAGCAAGGAAA
GTTGCAGAATTGTGTGAGGAGCCTAAAGAAAGAGATGATATCCTTCGCTCCTTGGGGGAAATCTCTGCTC
TGACAGCTAAGCTGTCAGATCTGCGACGACATGGGAAAGGCGACTCTCCTGAGGCCCGTGCATTGGCCAA
GCAAATAGCTACATCACTTCAGAACTTACAGTCCAAAACAAACAGAGCTGTAGCAAATACTAGGCCAGTT
AAAGCTGCTGTCCATTTGGAGGGCAAGATTGAGCAAGCCCAGAGGTGGATAGATAATCCTACAGTTGATG
ATCGGGGAGTAGGCCAGGCAGCAATTCGGGGTTTGGTTGCAGAAGGTCGTCGTCTAGCCAATGTCATGAT
GGGACCTTATCGTCAGGACCTGCTTGCCAAATGTGACCGTGTAGACCAGCTGGCTGCTCAGCTTGCTGAC
CTTGCAGCAAGAGGGGAAGGAGAGTCTCCTCAGGCTAGGGCAATTGCTGCTCAGCTTCAGGACTCCCTGA
AGGATCTCAAAGCACGGATGCAAGAAGCAATGACCCAGGAGGTGTCTGATGTTTTCAGTGACACTACAAC
CCCTATTAAGTTGTTAGCAGTAGCAGCCACTGCTCCTTCTGATACTCCCAATAGAGAAGAGGTGTTTGAA
GAAAGAGCAGCAAATTTTGAAAACCATGCTGCTAGACTGGGAGCAACAGCAGAAAAAGCAGCTGCAGTTG
GAACTGCTAATAAAACTACTGTGGAAGGCATTCAGGCAACAGTCAAATCTGCAAGGGAGCTTACACCACA
GGTAGTATCGGCTGCTCGAATCCTCCTGAGAAATCCTGGAAATCAAGCTGCTTATGAGCATTTTGAGACA
ATGAAAAACCAATGGATTGATAATGTAGAAAAGATGACAGGGCTGGTGGATGAGGCCATCGATACCAAGT
CTCTGTTGGATGCATCAGAAGAGGCTATTAAGAAGGATCTTGATAAATGTAAAGTTGCAATGGCCAATAT
GCAACCTCAGATGCTGGTAGCTGGAGCCACCAGCATTGCTAGACGAGCGAACCGCATCCTGCTTGTGGCA
AAACGGGAGGTTGAAAATTCAGAAGACCCTAAATTCAGGGAGGCTGTTAAAGCAGCTTCTGATGAGCTGA
GCAAAACCATATCACCGATGGTAATGGATGCTAAAGCTGTAGCAGGAAATATCTCTGATCCTGGTTTGCA
GAAGAGTTTCTTGGATTCTGGATACAGGATTCTGGGAGCTGTGGCCAAAGTCAGAGAAGCCTTTCAGCCT
CAGGAGCCAGACTTTCCCCCTCCTCCTCCTGACCTAGAGCATCTCCATCTGACTGATGAGCTTGCTCCTC
CAAAACCACCACTTCCAGAAGGTGAGGTTCCCCCACCCAGACCACCACCCCCTGAAGAAAAAGATGAGGT
CGAGATGATGGTGAGCAAGGGCGAGGAGCTGTTCACCGGGGTGGTGCCCATCCTGGTCGAGCTGGACGGC
GACGTAAACGGCCACAAGTTCAGCGTCCGCGGCGAGGGCGAGGGCGATGCCACCAACGGCAAGCTGACCC
TGAAGTTCATCTGCACCACCGGCAAGCTGCCCGTGCCCTGGCCCACCCTCGTGACCACCTTCGGCTACGG
CGTGGCCTGCTTCAGCCGCTACCCCGACCACATGAAGCAGCACGACTTCTTCAAGTCCGCCATGCCCGAA
GGCTACGTCCAGGAGCGCACCATCTCTTTCAAGGACGACGGTACCTACAAGACCCGCGCCGAGGTGAAGT
TCGAGGGCGACACCCTGGTGAACCGCATCGAGCTGAAGGGCATCGACTTCAAGGAGGACGGCAACATCCT
GGGGCACAAGCTGGAGTACAACTTCAACAGCCACAACGTCTATATCACGGCCGACAAGCAGAAGAACGGC
ATCAAGGCTAACTTCAAGATCCGCCACAACGTTGAGGACGGCAGCGTGCAGCTCGCCGACCACTACCAGC
AGAACACCCCCATCGGCGACGGCCCCGTGCTGCTGCCCGACAACCACTACCTGAGCCATCAGTCCGCCCT
GAGCAAAGACCCCAACGAGAAGCGCGATCACATGGTCCTGCTGGAGTTCGTGACCGCCGCCGGGGGTGGA
TCCGGTGGATCAGGTGGATCCGGTGGTAGTGGTGGATCCGGAGGTTCTGGTGGATCCGGTGGTTCAGGTG
GATCCGGTGGATCTGGTGGATCCGGTGGTAGTGGTGGATCCGGTGGATCTGGTGGATCCGGTGGTAGTGG
TGGATCCGGAGGTAGCAAGGGCGAAGAGCTGATCAAGGAAAATATGCGTATGAAGGTGGTCATGGAAGGT
TCGGTCAACGGCCACCAATTCAAATGCACAGGTGAAGGAGAAGGCAATCCGTACATGGGAACTCAAACCA
TGAGGATCAAAGTCATCGAGGGAGGACCCCTGCCATTTGCCTTTGACATTCTTGCCACGTCGTTCATGTA
TGGCAGCCGTACTTTTATCAAGTACCCGAAAGGCATTCCTGATTTCTTTAAACAGTCCTTTCCTGAGGGT
TTTACTTGGGAAAGAGTTACGAGATACGAAGATGGTGGAGTCGTCACCGTCATGCAGGACACCAGCCTTG
AGGATGGCTGTCTCGTTTACCACGTCCAAGTCAGAGGGGTAAACTTTCCCTCCAATGGTCCCGTGATGCA
GAAGAAGACCAAGGGTTGGGAGCCTAATACAGAGATGATGTATCCAGCAGATGGTGGTCTGAGGGGATAC
ACTCATATGGCACTGAAAGTTGATGGTGGTGGCCATCTGTCTTGCTCTTTCGTAACAACTTACAGGTCAA
AAAAGACCGTCGGGAACATCAAGATGCCCGGTATCCATGCCGTTGATCACCGCCTGGAAAGGTTAGAGGA
AAGTGACAATGAAATGTTCGTAGTACAACGCGAACACGCAGTTGCCAAGTTCGCCGGGCTTGGTGGTGGG
ATGGACGAGCTGTACAAGGCGGCCGCGGAGTTCCCAGAGCAGAAAGCAGGAGAAGCTATTAATCAGCCCA
TGATGATGGCTGCTAGGCAGTTGCATGACGAGGCTCGGAAATGGTCTAGCAAGGGTAACGACATCATTGC
TGCTGCTAAACGAATGGCGCTGCTCATGGCTGAGATGTCACGCCTGGTGCGAGGAGGCAGCGGAAACAAG
CGTGCCCTCATCCAGTGTGCAAAAGATATTGCTAAGGCATCGGATGAAGTCACTCGATTGGCCAAAGAGG
TGGCCAAGCAATGTACTGATAAACGCATTAGAACAAACCTCTTACAGGTCTGTGAGCGAATCCCAACCAT
CAGCACGCAGCTCAAAATTCTTTCCACAGTGAAAGCTACCATGCTGGGCAGGACTAACATCAGCGATGAA
GAATCAGAACAGGCAACTGAGATGTTGGTTCATAACGCCCAGAACCTCATGCAGTCTGTGAAGGAAACTG
TGAGAGAAGCTGAAGCAGCATCCATTAAGATAAGAACAGATGCCGGATTCACTCTGCGCTGGGTCAGAAA
GACCCCATGGTATCAGTAAGAATTCTGCAGATATCCAGCACAGTGGCGGCCGCTCGAGTCTAGAGGGCCC
GTTTAAACCCGCTGATCAGCCTCGACTGTGCCTTCTAGTTGCCAGCCATCTGTTGTTTGCCCCTCCCCCG
TGCCTTCCTTGACCCTGGAAGGTGCCACTCCCACTGTCCTTTCCTAATAAAATGAGGAAATTGCATCGCA
TTGTCTGAGTAGGTGTCATTCTATTCTGGGGGGTGGGGTGGGGCAGGACAGCAAGGGGGAGGATTGGGAA
GACAATAGCAGGCATGCTGGGGATGCGGTGGGCTCTATGGCTTCTGAGGCGGAAAGAACCAGCTGGGGCT
CTAGGGGGTATCCCC
[124 nt withheld, positions 6036-6159]
C
[91 nt withheld, positions 6161-6251]
A
[49 nt withheld, positions 6253-6301]
CCTTTGACGTTGGAGTCCACGTTCTTT
[37 nt withheld, positions 6329-6365]
ACCCTATCTCGGTCTATTCTTTTGATTTATAAGGGATTTTGCCGATTTCGGCCTATTGGTTAAAAAATGA
GCTGATTTAACAAAAATTTAACGCGAATTAATTCTGTGGAATGTGTGTCAGTTAGGGTGTGGAAAGTCCC
CAGGCTCCCCAGCAGGCAGAAGTATGCAAAGCATGCATCTCAATTAGTCAGCAACCAGGTGTGGAAAGTC
CCCAGGCTCCCCAGCAGGCAGAAGTATGCAAAGCATGCATCTCAATTAGTCAGCAACCATAGTCCCGCCC
CTAACTCCGCCCATCCCGCCCCTAACTCCGCCCAGTTCCGCCCATTCTCCGCCCCATGGCTGACTAATTT
TTTTTATTTATGCAGAGGCCGAGGCCGCCTCTGCCTCTGAGCTATTCCAGAAGTAGTGAGGAGGCTTTTT
TGGAGGCCTAGGCTTTTGCAAAAAGCTCCCGGGAGCTTGTATATCCATTTTCGGATCTGATCAAGAGACA
GGATGAGGATCGTTTCGCATGATTGAACAAGATGGATTGCACGCAGGTTCTCCGGCCGCTTGGGTGGAGA
GGCTATTCGGCTATGACTGGGCACAACAGACAATCGGCTGCTCTGATGCCGCCGTGTTCCGGCTGTCAGC
GCAGGGGCGCCCGGTTCTTTTTGTCAAGACCGACCTGTCCGGTGCCCTGAATGAACTGCAGGACGAGGCA
GCGCGGCTATCGTGGCTGGCCACGACGGGCGTTCCTTGCGCAGCTGTGCTCGACGTTGTCACTGAAGCGG
GAAGGGACTGGCTGCTATTGGGCGAAGTGCCGGGGCAGGATCTCCTGTCATCTCACCTTGCTCCTGCCGA
GAAAGTATCCATCATGGCTGATGCAATGCGGCGGCTGCATACGCTTGATCCGGCTACCTGCCCATTCGAC
CACCAAGCGAAACATCGCATCGAGCGAGCACGTACTCGGATGGAAGCCGGTCTTGTCGATCAGGATGATC
TGGACGAAGAGCATCAGGGGCTCGCGCCAGCCGAACTGTTCGCCAGGCTCAAGGCGCGCATGCCCGACGG
CGAGGATCTCGTCGTGACCCATGGCGATGCCTGCTTGCCGAATATCATGGTGGAAAATGGCCGCTTTTCT
GGATTCATCGACTGTGGCCGGCTGGGTGTGGCGGACCGCTATCAGGACATAGCGTTGGCTACCCGTGATA
TTGCTGAAGAGCTTGGCGGCGAATGGGCTGACCGCTTCCTCGTGCTTTACGGTATCGCCGCTCCCGATTC
GCAGCGCATCGCCTTCTATCGCCTTCTTGACGAGTTCTTCTGAGCGGGACTCTGGGGTTCGAAATGACCG
ACCAAGCGACGCCCAACCTGCCATCACGAGATTTCGATTCCACCGCCGCCTTCTATGAAAGGTTGGGCTT
CGGAATCGTTTTCCGGGACGCCGGCTGGATGATCCTCCAGCGCGGGGATCTCATGCTGGAGTTCTTCGCC
CACCCCAACTTGTTTATTGCAGCTTATAATGGTTACAAATAAAGCAATAGCATCACAAATTTCACAAATA
AAGCATTTTTTTCACTGCATTCTAGTTGTGGTTTGTCCAAACTCATCAATGTATCTTATCATGTCTGTAT
ACCGTCGACCTCTAGCTAGAGCTTGGCGTAATCATGGTCATAGCTGTTTCCTGTGTGAAATTGTTATCCG
CTCACAATTCCACACAACATACGAGCCGGAAGCATAAAGTGTAAAGCCTGGGGTGCCTAATGAGTGAGCT
AACTCACATTAATTGCGTTGCGCTCACTGCCCGCTTTCCAGTCGGGAAACCTGTCGTGCCAGCTGCATTA
ATGAATCGGCCAACGCGCGGGGAGAGGCGGTTTGCGTATTGGGCGCTCTTCCGCTTCCTCGCTCACTGAC
TCGCTGCGCTCGGTCGTTCGGCTGCGGCGAGCGGTATCAGCTCACTCAAAGGCGGTAATACGGTTATCCA
CAGAATCAGGGGATAACGCAGGAAAGAACATGTGAGCAAAAGGCCAGCAAAAGGCCAGGAACCGTAAAAA
GGCCGCGTTGCTGGCGTTTTTCCATAGGCTCCGCCCCCCTGACGAGCATCACAAAAATCGACGCTCAAGT
CAGAGGTGGCGAAACCCGACAGGACTATAAAGATACCAGGCGTTTCCCCCTGGAAGCTCCCTCGTGCGCT
CTCCTGTTCCGACCCTGCCGCTTACCGGATACCTGTCCGCCTTTCTCCCTTCGGGAAGCGTGGCGCTTTC
TCATAGCTCACGCTGTAGGTATCTCAGTTCGGTGTAGGTCGTTCGCTCCAAGCTGGGCTGTGTGCACGAA
CCCCCCGTTCAGCCCGACCGCTGCGCCTTATCCGGTAACTATCGTCTTGAGTCCAACCCGGTAAGACACG
ACTTATCGCCACTGGCAGCAGCCACTGGTAACAGGATTAGCAGAGCGAGGTATGTAGGCGGTGCTACAGA
GTTCTTGAAGTGGTGGCCTAACTACGGCTACACTAGAAGAACAGTATTTGGTATCTGCGCTCTGCTGAAG
CCAGTTACCTTCGGAAAAAGAGTTGGTAGCTCTTGATCCGGCAAACAAACCACCGCTGGTAGCGGTTTTT
TTGTTTGCAAGCAGCAGATTACGCGCAGAAAAAAAGGATCTCAAGAAGATCCTTTGATCTTTTCTACGGG
GTCTGACGCTCAGTGGAACGAAAACTCACGTTAAGGGATTTTGGTCATGAGATTATCAAAAAGGATCTTC
ACCTAGATCCTTTTAAATTAAAAATGAAGTTTTAAATCAATCTAAAGTATATATGAGTAAACTTGGTCTG
ACAGTTACCAATGCTTAATCAGTGAGGCACCTATCTCAGCGATCTGTCTATTTCGTTCATCCATAGTTGC
CTGACTCCCCGTCGTGTAGATAACTACGATACGGGAGGGCTTACCATCTGGCCCCAGTGCTGCAATGATA
CCGCGAGACCCACGCTCACCGGCTCCAGATTTATCAGCAATAAACCAGCCAGCCGGAAGGGCCGAGCGCA
GAAGTGGTCCTGCAACTTTATCCGCCTCCATCCAGTCTATTAATTGTTGCCGGGAAGCTAGAGTAAGTAG
TTCGCCAGTTAATAGTTTGCGCAACGTTGTTGCCATTGCTACAGGCATCGTGGTGTCACGCTCGTCGTTT
GGTATGGCTTCATTCAGCTCCGGTTCCCAACGATCAAGGCGAGTTACATGATCCCCCATGTTGTGCAAAA
AAGCGGTTAGCTCCTTCGGTCCTCCGATCGTTGTCAGAAGTAAGTTGGCCGCAGTGTTATCACTCATGGT
TATGGCAGCACTGCATAATTCTCTTACTGTCATGCCATCCGTAAGATGCTTTTCTGTGACTGGTGAGTAC
TCAACCAAGTCATTCTGAGAATAGTGTATGCGGCGACCGAGTTGCTCTTGCCCGGCGTCAATACGGGATA
ATACCGCGCCACATAGCAGAACTTTAAAAGTGCTCATCATTGGAAAACGTTCTTCGGGGCGAAAACTCTC
AAGGATCTTACCGCTGTTGAGATCCAGTTCGATGTAACCCACTCGTGCACCCAACTGATCTTCAGCATCT
TTTACTTTCACCAGCGTTTCTGGGTGAGCAAAAACAGGAAGGCAAAATGCCGCAAAAAAGGGAATAAGGG
CGACACGGAAATGTTGAATACTCATACTCTTCCTTTTTCAATATTATTGAAGCATTTATCAGGGTTATTG
TCTCATGAGCGGATACATATTTGAATGTATTTAGAAAAATAAACAAATAGGGGTTCCGCGCACATTTCCC
CGAAAAGTGCCACCTGACGTC
