Features (pLannotate 1.2.2; 20 found; start..end, strand, type, name):
     28..80      -  misc_feature   bom (fragment): basis of mobility region from pBR322
    235..614     +  enhancer       CMV enhancer: human cytomegalovirus immediate early enhancer
    615..818     +  promoter       CMV promoter: human cytomegalovirus (CMV) immediate early promoter
    814..847     +  LTR            5' LTR (truncated) (fragment): truncated 5' long terminal repeat (LTR) from HIV-1
    863..881     +  promoter       T7 promoter: promoter for bacteriophage T7 RNA polymerase
    920..5686    +  CDS            VCL: VINC_CHICK - Also known as VINC1. Experimental evidence at protein level: Swiss-Prot protein existence level 1. Actin filament (F-actin)-binding protein involved in cell- matrix adhesion and cell-cell adhesion. Regulates cell-surface E- cadherin expression and potentiates mechanosensing by the E-cadherin complex. May also play important roles in cell morphology and locomotion. From Gallus gallus (Chicken).
   5766..5990    +  polyA_signal   bGH poly(A) signal: bovine growth hormone polyadenylation signal
   5994..6015    +  promoter       SV40 promoter (fragment): SV40 enhancer and early promoter
   6036..6464    +  rep_origin     f1 ori (sequence partly withheld): f1 bacteriophage origin of replication; arrow indicates direction of (+) strand synthesis
   6478..6807    +  promoter       SV40 promoter: SV40 enhancer and early promoter
   6874..7665    +  CDS            neo: KKA2_KLEPN - Also known as kan, nptII. Experimental evidence at protein level: Swiss-Prot protein existence level 1. Resistance to kanamycin, neomycin, paromomycin, ribostamycin, butirosin and gentamicin B. From Klebsiella pneumoniae.
   7689..7847    +  CDS            ble (fragment): BLE_KLEPN - Experimental evidence at protein level: Swiss-Prot protein existence level 1. Binding protein with a strong affinity to the bleomycin family of antibiotics. Binds to CL990; an antimitotic-antibiotic compound. From Klebsiella pneumoniae.
   7842..7963    +  polyA_signal   SV40 poly(A) signal: SV40 polyadenylation signal
   8036..8052    -  protein_bind   lac operator: The lac repressor binds to the lac operator to inhibit transcription in E. coli. This inhibition can be relieved by adding lactose or isopropyl-β-D-thiogalactopyranoside (IPTG). lac repressor encoded by lacI
   8060..8090    -  promoter       lac promoter: promoter for the E. coli lac operon
   8105..8126    -  protein_bind   CAP binding site: CAP binding activates transcription in the presence of cAMP. E. coli catabolite activator protein
   8139..8231    -  CDS            lacI (fragment): lac repressor; lacI; The lac repressor binds to the lac operator to inhibit transcription in E. coli. This inhibition can be relieved by adding lactose or isopropyl-β-D-thiogalactopyranoside (IPTG).
   8414..9002    -  rep_origin     ori: high-copy-number ColE1/pMB1/pBR322/pUC origin of replication
   9173..10033   -  CDS            AmpR: β-lactamase; bla; confers resistance to ampicillin, carbenicillin, and related antibiotics
  10034..10138   -  promoter       AmpR promoter: bla
>Addgene plasmid #111765 | VinTS-tCRMod-GGSGGS9 | addgene full sequence | sequence record 214720 | Addgene NGS Result
GACGGATCGGGAGATCTCCCGATCCCCTATGGTGCACTCTCAGTACAATCTGCTCTGATGCCGCATAGTT
AAGCCAGTATCTGCTCCCTGCTTGTGTGTTGGAGGTCGCTGAGTAGTGCGCGAGCAAAATTTAAGCTACA
ACAAGGCAAGGCTTGACCGACAATTGCATGAAGAATCTGCTTAGGGTTAGGCGTTTTGCGCTGCTTCGCG
ATGTACGGGCCAGATATACGCGTTGACATTGATTATTGACTAGTTATTAATAGTAATCAATTACGGGGTC
ATTAGTTCATAGCCCATATATGGAGTTCCGCGTTACATAACTTACGGTAAATGGCCCGCCTGGCTGACCG
CCCAACGACCCCCGCCCATTGACGTCAATAATGACGTATGTTCCCATAGTAACGCCAATAGGGACTTTCC
ATTGACGTCAATGGGTGGAGTATTTACGGTAAACTGCCCACTTGGCAGTACATCAAGTGTATCATATGCC
AAGTACGCCCCCTATTGACGTCAATGACGGTAAATGGCCCGCCTGGCATTATGCCCAGTACATGACCTTA
TGGGACTTTCCTACTTGGCAGTACATCTACGTATTAGTCATCGCTATTACCATGGTGATGCGGTTTTGGC
AGTACATCAATGGGCGTGGATAGCGGTTTGACTCACGGGGATTTCCAAGTCTCCACCCCATTGACGTCAA
TGGGAGTTTGTTTTGGCACCAAAATCAACGGGACTTTCCAAAATGTCGTAACAACTCCGCCCCATTGACG
CAAATGGGCGGTAGGCGTGTACGGTGGGAGGTCTATATAAGCAGAGCTCTCTGGCTAACTAGAGAACCCA
CTGCTTACTGGCTTATCGAAATTAATACGACTCACTATAGGGAGACCCAAGCTGGCTAGCGTTTAAACTT
AAGCTTGCCATGCCCGTCTTCCACACGCGCACCATCGAGAGCATCTTGGAGCCCGTGGCTCAGCAGATCT
CCCACCTGGTCATCATGCACGAGGAGGGGGAGGTAGACGGCAAGGCCATCCCGGACCTCACCGCCCCCGT
GTCGGCCGTGCAGGCCGCTGTCAGCAACCTGGTGCGGGTTGGAAAAGAAACTGTGCAGACAACAGAAGAC
CAGATCTTGAAAAGGGATATGCCACCAGCATTCATCAAAGTAGAGAATGCCTGCACCAAGCTCGTTCGAG
CAGCCCAGATGCTGCAAGCAGATCCTTATTCAGTACCAGCTCGTGACTACCTAATTGATGGATCAAGAGG
CATCCTTTCTGGAACATCAGACTTACTTCTGACATTTGATGAAGCGGAGGTCCGTAAAATCATCCGTGTC
TGCAAAGGAATATTGGAATATCTGACTGTGGCAGAAGTAGTAGAGACTATGGAGGATTTGGTGACATATA
CAAAGAATCTAGGGCCAGGAATGACAAAGATGGCGAAAATGATCGATGAGAGACAACAGGAATTAACTCA
TCAGGAACATAGGGTTATGCTGGTGAACTCCATGAATACTGTGAAGGAGCTATTGCCTGTACTTATTTCA
GCTATGAAGATCTTTGTAACCACAAAAAACACTAAAAGCCAGGGAATAGAAGAGGCCTTGAAAAATCGCA
ATTTCACAGTAGAGAAAATGAGTGCTGAGATAAATGAAATAATCCGTGTATTACAACTCACTTCCTGGGA
TGAAGATGCCTGGGCCAGCAAGGACACTGAAGCCATGAAAAGAGCTTTAGCCCTAATAGATTCAAAGATG
AACCAGGCAAAAGGCTGGCTGAGAGATCCAAACGCACCTCCAGGGGATGCTGGTGAGCAAGCAATAAGGC
AGATCCTTGATGAAGCTGGAAAAGCAGGAGAATTGTGTGCAGGCAAAGAACGCAGGGAGATTCTGGGAAC
ATGCAAAACTTTGGGCCAAATGACTGATCAACTTGCTGATCTCCGAGCTAGAGGACAGGGTGCTACACCG
ATGGCAATGCAGAAGGCACAGCAGGTGTCACAAGGCCTGGATTTGCTCACTGCAAAAGTGGAGAATGCAG
CCCGGAAATTGGAGGCCATGACAAACTCTAAGCAGGCTATTGCAAAGAAGATTGATGCTGCTCAGAACTG
GCTTGCGGATCCCAACGGCGGAAGTGAAGGAGAAGAACACATTCGAGGAATTATGTCTGAAGCAAGGAAA
GTTGCAGAATTGTGTGAGGAGCCTAAAGAAAGAGATGATATCCTTCGCTCCTTGGGGGAAATCTCTGCTC
TGACAGCTAAGCTGTCAGATCTGCGACGACATGGGAAAGGCGACTCTCCTGAGGCCCGTGCATTGGCCAA
GCAAATAGCTACATCACTTCAGAACTTACAGTCCAAAACAAACAGAGCTGTAGCAAATACTAGGCCAGTT
AAAGCTGCTGTCCATTTGGAGGGCAAGATTGAGCAAGCCCAGAGGTGGATAGATAATCCTACAGTTGATG
ATCGGGGAGTAGGCCAGGCAGCAATTCGGGGTTTGGTTGCAGAAGGTCGTCGTCTAGCCAATGTCATGAT
GGGACCTTATCGTCAGGACCTGCTTGCCAAATGTGACCGTGTAGACCAGCTGGCTGCTCAGCTTGCTGAC
CTTGCAGCAAGAGGGGAAGGAGAGTCTCCTCAGGCTAGGGCAATTGCTGCTCAGCTTCAGGACTCCCTGA
AGGATCTCAAAGCACGGATGCAAGAAGCAATGACCCAGGAGGTGTCTGATGTTTTCAGTGACACTACAAC
CCCTATTAAGTTGTTAGCAGTAGCAGCCACTGCTCCTTCTGATACTCCCAATAGAGAAGAGGTGTTTGAA
GAAAGAGCAGCAAATTTTGAAAACCATGCTGCTAGACTGGGAGCAACAGCAGAAAAAGCAGCTGCAGTTG
GAACTGCTAATAAAACTACTGTGGAAGGCATTCAGGCAACAGTCAAATCTGCAAGGGAGCTTACACCACA
GGTAGTATCGGCTGCTCGAATCCTCCTGAGAAATCCTGGAAATCAAGCTGCTTATGAGCATTTTGAGACA
ATGAAAAACCAATGGATTGATAATGTAGAAAAGATGACAGGGCTGGTGGATGAGGCCATCGATACCAAGT
CTCTGTTGGATGCATCAGAAGAGGCTATTAAGAAGGATCTTGATAAATGTAAAGTTGCAATGGCCAATAT
GCAACCTCAGATGCTGGTAGCTGGAGCCACCAGCATTGCTAGACGAGCGAACCGCATCCTGCTTGTGGCA
AAACGGGAGGTTGAAAATTCAGAAGACCCTAAATTCAGGGAGGCTGTTAAAGCAGCTTCTGATGAGCTGA
GCAAAACCATATCACCGATGGTAATGGATGCTAAAGCTGTAGCAGGAAATATCTCTGATCCTGGTTTGCA
GAAGAGTTTCTTGGATTCTGGATACAGGATTCTGGGAGCTGTGGCCAAAGTCAGAGAAGCCTTTCAGCCT
CAGGAGCCAGACTTTCCCCCTCCTCCTCCTGACCTAGAGCATCTCCATCTGACTGATGAGCTTGCTCCTC
CAAAACCACCACTTCCAGAAGGTGAGGTTCCCCCACCCAGACCACCACCCCCTGAAGAAAAAGATGAGGT
CGAGATGATGGTGAGCAAGGGCGAGGAGCTGTTCACCGGGGTGGTGCCCATCCTGGTCGAGCTGGACGGC
GACGTAAACGGCCACAAGTTCAGCGTCCGCGGCGAGGGCGAGGGCGATGCCACCAACGGCAAGCTGACCC
TGAAGTTCATCTGCACCACCGGCAAGCTGCCCGTGCCCTGGCCCACCCTCGTGACCACCTTCGGCTACGG
CGTGGCCTGCTTCAGCCGCTACCCCGACCACATGAAGCAGCACGACTTCTTCAAGTCCGCCATGCCCGAA
GGCTACGTCCAGGAGCGCACCATCTCTTTCAAGGACGACGGTACCTACAAGACCCGCGCCGAGGTGAAGT
TCGAGGGCGACACCCTGGTGAACCGCATCGAGCTGAAGGGCATCGACTTCAAGGAGGACGGCAACATCCT
GGGGCACAAGCTGGAGTACAACTTCAACAGCCACAACGTCTATATCACGGCCGACAAGCAGAAGAACGGC
ATCAAGGCTAACTTCAAGATCCGCCACAACGTTGAGGACGGCAGCGTGCAGCTCGCCGACCACTACCAGC
AGAACACCCCCATCGGCGACGGCCCCGTGCTGCTGCCCGACAACCACTACCTGAGCCATCAGTCCGCCCT
GAGCAAAGACCCCAACGAGAAGCGCGATCACATGGTCCTGCTGGAGTTCGTGACCGCCGCCGGGGGTGGA
TCCGGTGGATCAGGTGGATCCGGTGGTAGTGGTGGATCCGGAGGTTCTGGTGGATCCGGTGGTTCAGGTG
GATCCGGTGGATCTGGTGGATCCGGTGGTAGTGGTGGATCCGGTGGATCTGGTGGATCCGGTGGTAGTGG
TGGATCCGGAGGTAGCAAGGGCGAAGAGCTGATCAAGGAAAATATGCGTATGAAGGTGGTCATGGAAGGT
TCGGTCAACGGCCACCAATTCAAATGCACAGGTGAAGGAGAAGGCAATCCGTACATGGGAACTCAAACCA
TGAGGATCAAAGTCATCGAGGGAGGACCCCTGCCATTTGCCTTTGACATTCTTGCCACGTCGTTCATGTA
TGGCAGCCGTACTTTTATCAAGTACCCGAAAGGCATTCCTGATTTCTTTAAACAGTCCTTTCCTGAGGGT
TTTACTTGGGAAAGAGTTACGAGATACGAAGATGGTGGAGTCGTCACCGTCATGCAGGACACCAGCCTTG
AGGATGGCTGTCTCGTTTACCACGTCCAAGTCAGAGGGGTAAACTTTCCCTCCAATGGTCCCGTGATGCA
GAAGAAGACCAAGGGTTGGGAGCCTAATACAGAGATGATGTATCCAGCAGATGGTGGTCTGAGGGGATAC
ACTCATATGGCACTGAAAGTTGATGGTGGTGGCCATCTGTCTTGCTCTTTCGTAACAACTTACAGGTCAA
AAAAGACCGTCGGGAACATCAAGATGCCCGGTATCCATGCCGTTGATCACCGCCTGGAAAGGTTAGAGGA
AAGTGACAATGAAATGTTCGTAGTACAACGCGAACACGCAGTTGCCAAGTTCGCCGGGCTTGGTGGTGGG
ATGGACGAGCTGTACAAGGCGGCCGCGGAGTTCCCAGAGCAGAAAGCAGGAGAAGCTATTAATCAGCCCA
TGATGATGGCTGCTAGGCAGTTGCATGACGAGGCTCGGAAATGGTCTAGCAAGGGTAACGACATCATTGC
TGCTGCTAAACGAATGGCGCTGCTCATGGCTGAGATGTCACGCCTGGTGCGAGGAGGCAGCGGAAACAAG
CGTGCCCTCATCCAGTGTGCAAAAGATATTGCTAAGGCATCGGATGAAGTCACTCGATTGGCCAAAGAGG
TGGCCAAGCAATGTACTGATAAACGCATTAGAACAAACCTCTTACAGGTCTGTGAGCGAATCCCAACCAT
CAGCACGCAGCTCAAAATTCTTTCCACAGTGAAAGCTACCATGCTGGGCAGGACTAACATCAGCGATGAA
GAATCAGAACAGGCAACTGAGATGTTGGTTCATAACGCCCAGAACCTCATGCAGTCTGTGAAGGAAACTG
TGAGAGAAGCTGAAGCAGCATCCATTAAGATAAGAACAGATGCCGGATTCACTCTGCGCTGGGTCAGAAA
GACCCCATGGTATCAGTAAGAATTCTGCAGATATCCAGCACAGTGGCGGCCGCTCGAGTCTAGAGGGCCC
GTTTAAACCCGCTGATCAGCCTCGACTGTGCCTTCTAGTTGCCAGCCATCTGTTGTTTGCCCCTCCCCCG
TGCCTTCCTTGACCCTGGAAGGTGCCACTCCCACTGTCCTTTCCTAATAAAATGAGGAAATTGCATCGCA
TTGTCTGAGTAGGTGTCATTCTATTCTGGGGGGTGGGGTGGGGCAGGACAGCAAGGGGGAGGATTGGGAA
GACAATAGCAGGCATGCTGGGGATGCGGTGGGCTCTATGGCTTCTGAGGCGGAAAGAACCAGCTGGGGCT
CTAGGGGGTATCCCC
[124 nt withheld, positions 6036-6159]
C
[91 nt withheld, positions 6161-6251]
A
[49 nt withheld, positions 6253-6301]
CCTTTGACGTTGGAGTCCACGTTCTTT
[37 nt withheld, positions 6329-6365]
ACCCTATCTCGGTCTATTCTTTTGATTTATAAGGGATTTTGCCGATTTCGGCCTATTGGTTAAAAAATGA
GCTGATTTAACAAAAATTTAACGCGAATTAATTCTGTGGAATGTGTGTCAGTTAGGGTGTGGAAAGTCCC
CAGGCTCCCCAGCAGGCAGAAGTATGCAAAGCATGCATCTCAATTAGTCAGCAACCAGGTGTGGAAAGTC
CCCAGGCTCCCCAGCAGGCAGAAGTATGCAAAGCATGCATCTCAATTAGTCAGCAACCATAGTCCCGCCC
CTAACTCCGCCCATCCCGCCCCTAACTCCGCCCAGTTCCGCCCATTCTCCGCCCCATGGCTGACTAATTT
TTTTTATTTATGCAGAGGCCGAGGCCGCCTCTGCCTCTGAGCTATTCCAGAAGTAGTGAGGAGGCTTTTT
TGGAGGCCTAGGCTTTTGCAAAAAGCTCCCGGGAGCTTGTATATCCATTTTCGGATCTGATCAAGAGACA
GGATGAGGATCGTTTCGCATGATTGAACAAGATGGATTGCACGCAGGTTCTCCGGCCGCTTGGGTGGAGA
GGCTATTCGGCTATGACTGGGCACAACAGACAATCGGCTGCTCTGATGCCGCCGTGTTCCGGCTGTCAGC
GCAGGGGCGCCCGGTTCTTTTTGTCAAGACCGACCTGTCCGGTGCCCTGAATGAACTGCAGGACGAGGCA
GCGCGGCTATCGTGGCTGGCCACGACGGGCGTTCCTTGCGCAGCTGTGCTCGACGTTGTCACTGAAGCGG
GAAGGGACTGGCTGCTATTGGGCGAAGTGCCGGGGCAGGATCTCCTGTCATCTCACCTTGCTCCTGCCGA
GAAAGTATCCATCATGGCTGATGCAATGCGGCGGCTGCATACGCTTGATCCGGCTACCTGCCCATTCGAC
CACCAAGCGAAACATCGCATCGAGCGAGCACGTACTCGGATGGAAGCCGGTCTTGTCGATCAGGATGATC
TGGACGAAGAGCATCAGGGGCTCGCGCCAGCCGAACTGTTCGCCAGGCTCAAGGCGCGCATGCCCGACGG
CGAGGATCTCGTCGTGACCCATGGCGATGCCTGCTTGCCGAATATCATGGTGGAAAATGGCCGCTTTTCT
GGATTCATCGACTGTGGCCGGCTGGGTGTGGCGGACCGCTATCAGGACATAGCGTTGGCTACCCGTGATA
TTGCTGAAGAGCTTGGCGGCGAATGGGCTGACCGCTTCCTCGTGCTTTACGGTATCGCCGCTCCCGATTC
GCAGCGCATCGCCTTCTATCGCCTTCTTGACGAGTTCTTCTGAGCGGGACTCTGGGGTTCGAAATGACCG
ACCAAGCGACGCCCAACCTGCCATCACGAGATTTCGATTCCACCGCCGCCTTCTATGAAAGGTTGGGCTT
CGGAATCGTTTTCCGGGACGCCGGCTGGATGATCCTCCAGCGCGGGGATCTCATGCTGGAGTTCTTCGCC
CACCCCAACTTGTTTATTGCAGCTTATAATGGTTACAAATAAAGCAATAGCATCACAAATTTCACAAATA
AAGCATTTTTTTCACTGCATTCTAGTTGTGGTTTGTCCAAACTCATCAATGTATCTTATCATGTCTGTAT
ACCGTCGACCTCTAGCTAGAGCTTGGCGTAATCATGGTCATAGCTGTTTCCTGTGTGAAATTGTTATCCG
CTCACAATTCCACACAACATACGAGCCGGAAGCATAAAGTGTAAAGCCTGGGGTGCCTAATGAGTGAGCT
AACTCACATTAATTGCGTTGCGCTCACTGCCCGCTTTCCAGTCGGGAAACCTGTCGTGCCAGCTGCATTA
ATGAATCGGCCAACGCGCGGGGAGAGGCGGTTTGCGTATTGGGCGCTCTTCCGCTTCCTCGCTCACTGAC
TCGCTGCGCTCGGTCGTTCGGCTGCGGCGAGCGGTATCAGCTCACTCAAAGGCGGTAATACGGTTATCCA
CAGAATCAGGGGATAACGCAGGAAAGAACATGTGAGCAAAAGGCCAGCAAAAGGCCAGGAACCGTAAAAA
GGCCGCGTTGCTGGCGTTTTTCCATAGGCTCCGCCCCCCTGACGAGCATCACAAAAATCGACGCTCAAGT
CAGAGGTGGCGAAACCCGACAGGACTATAAAGATACCAGGCGTTTCCCCCTGGAAGCTCCCTCGTGCGCT
CTCCTGTTCCGACCCTGCCGCTTACCGGATACCTGTCCGCCTTTCTCCCTTCGGGAAGCGTGGCGCTTTC
TCATAGCTCACGCTGTAGGTATCTCAGTTCGGTGTAGGTCGTTCGCTCCAAGCTGGGCTGTGTGCACGAA
CCCCCCGTTCAGCCCGACCGCTGCGCCTTATCCGGTAACTATCGTCTTGAGTCCAACCCGGTAAGACACG
ACTTATCGCCACTGGCAGCAGCCACTGGTAACAGGATTAGCAGAGCGAGGTATGTAGGCGGTGCTACAGA
GTTCTTGAAGTGGTGGCCTAACTACGGCTACACTAGAAGAACAGTATTTGGTATCTGCGCTCTGCTGAAG
CCAGTTACCTTCGGAAAAAGAGTTGGTAGCTCTTGATCCGGCAAACAAACCACCGCTGGTAGCGGTGGTT
TTTTTGTTTGCAAGCAGCAGATTACGCGCAGAAAAAAAGGATCTCAAGAAGATCCTTTGATCTTTTCTAC
GGGGTCTGACGCTCAGTGGAACGAAAACTCACGTTAAGGGATTTTGGTCATGAGATTATCAAAAAGGATC
TTCACCTAGATCCTTTTAAATTAAAAATGAAGTTTTAAATCAATCTAAAGTATATATGAGTAAACTTGGT
CTGACAGTTACCAATGCTTAATCAGTGAGGCACCTATCTCAGCGATCTGTCTATTTCGTTCATCCATAGT
TGCCTGACTCCCCGTCGTGTAGATAACTACGATACGGGAGGGCTTACCATCTGGCCCCAGTGCTGCAATG
ATACCGCGAGACCCACGCTCACCGGCTCCAGATTTATCAGCAATAAACCAGCCAGCCGGAAGGGCCGAGC
GCAGAAGTGGTCCTGCAACTTTATCCGCCTCCATCCAGTCTATTAATTGTTGCCGGGAAGCTAGAGTAAG
TAGTTCGCCAGTTAATAGTTTGCGCAACGTTGTTGCCATTGCTACAGGCATCGTGGTGTCACGCTCGTCG
TTTGGTATGGCTTCATTCAGCTCCGGTTCCCAACGATCAAGGCGAGTTACATGATCCCCCATGTTGTGCA
AAAAAGCGGTTAGCTCCTTCGGTCCTCCGATCGTTGTCAGAAGTAAGTTGGCCGCAGTGTTATCACTCAT
GGTTATGGCAGCACTGCATAATTCTCTTACTGTCATGCCATCCGTAAGATGCTTTTCTGTGACTGGTGAG
TACTCAACCAAGTCATTCTGAGAATAGTGTATGCGGCGACCGAGTTGCTCTTGCCCGGCGTCAATACGGG
ATAATACCGCGCCACATAGCAGAACTTTAAAAGTGCTCATCATTGGAAAACGTTCTTCGGGGCGAAAACT
CTCAAGGATCTTACCGCTGTTGAGATCCAGTTCGATGTAACCCACTCGTGCACCCAACTGATCTTCAGCA
TCTTTTACTTTCACCAGCGTTTCTGGGTGAGCAAAAACAGGAAGGCAAAATGCCGCAAAAAAGGGAATAA
GGGCGACACGGAAATGTTGAATACTCATACTCTTCCTTTTTCAATATTATTGAAGCATTTATCAGGGTTA
TTGTCTCATGAGCGGATACATATTTGAATGTATTTAGAAAAATAAACAAATAGGGGTTCCGCGCACATTT
CCCCGAAAAGTGCCACCTGACGTC
